Addgene plasmid #227339: ppG-ple12
Purpose: Heterologous production of pleuromutilin in Aspergillus oryzae
Depositing lab: Jun-ichi Maruyama. Depositing organization: The University of Tokyo.
Backbone
  Vector backbone: pUC19
  Vector type: Synthetic Biology
Growth in bacteria
  Bacterial resistance: Ampicillin, 100 μg/mL
  Growth temperature: 37°C
  Growth strain: DH5alpha
  Copy number: High Copy
Gene/Insert
  Gene/Insert name: The upstream/downstream regions of the pyrG gene and expression cassettes of the ple1 and ple2 genes
  Species: Clitopilus passeckerianus
  Cloning method: Ligation Independent Cloning
Terms and licenses: Academic/Nonprofit Terms; Industry Terms: Not Available to Industry
Depositor comments: ple1, ple2
How to cite: ppG-ple12 was a gift from Jun-ichi Maruyama (Addgene plasmid # 227339 ; http://n2t.net/addgene:227339 ; RRID:Addgene_227339)
