[The description below was written by a language model from this plasmid's Addgene catalogue record and pLannotate feature annotations shown in this document.]
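Description:
ppG-ple12 is a pUC19-based synthetic biology plasmid of about 10.3 kb, built for heterologous production of the diterpene antibiotic pleuromutilin in the filamentous fungus Aspergillus oryzae. In E. coli it behaves as an ordinary high-copy cloning vector. It replicates from the ColE1/pUC-type origin and is selected with ampicillin through the bla (AmpR) gene and its own promoter. The remaining annotated features are pUC19 remnants: lacZα and MCS fragments, the lac promoter and operator, the CAP binding site, and short fragments called as lacI, bom and rop. These play no evident role in the fungal application. A second lac operator call lies inside the insert region and is probably a chance short match.

The payload was assembled by ligation-independent cloning. According to the catalogue entry, it consists of the upstream and downstream regions of the pyrG gene together with expression cassettes for ple1 and ple2, two genes of the pleuromutilin biosynthetic cluster from the basidiomycete Clitopilus passeckerianus. Flanking sequences of this kind normally act as homology arms, which would direct integration of the cassettes at the pyrG locus of the host chromosome. pyrG is a uridine/uracil biosynthesis gene commonly used as an auxotrophic marker in Aspergillus, but the record does not spell out the integration or selection scheme.

The automated feature table recognises only the bacterial backbone, leaving the roughly 7.6 kb interval between the lacZα fragment and the MCS fragment essentially unannotated. The promoters and terminators driving ple1 and ple2, and the order and orientation of the cassettes, are therefore not stated. The construct carries only two genes of the pathway, so it is presumably used alongside other constructs supplying the remaining genes.
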