Features (pLannotate 1.2.2; 12 found; start..end, strand, type, name):
    137..236     +  misc_feature   bom (fragment): basis of mobility region from pBR322
    242..399     -  CDS            lacZα (fragment): LacZα fragment of β-galactosidase; lacZ fragment
   2049..2065    +  protein_bind   lac operator: The lac repressor binds to the lac operator to inhibit transcription in E. coli. This inhibition can be relieved by adding lactose or isopropyl-β-D-thiogalactopyranoside (IPTG). lac repressor encoded by lacI
   8044..8082    +  misc_feature   MCS (fragment): pUC18/19 multiple cloning site
   8119..8135    -  protein_bind   lac operator: The lac repressor binds to the lac operator to inhibit transcription in E. coli. This inhibition can be relieved by adding lactose or isopropyl-β-D-thiogalactopyranoside (IPTG). lac repressor encoded by lacI
   8143..8173    -  promoter       lac promoter: promoter for the E. coli lac operon
   8188..8209    -  protein_bind   CAP binding site: CAP binding activates transcription in the presence of cAMP. E. coli catabolite activator protein
   8222..8314    -  CDS            lacI (fragment): lac repressor; lacI; The lac repressor binds to the lac operator to inhibit transcription in E. coli. This inhibition can be relieved by adding lactose or isopropyl-β-D-thiogalactopyranoside (IPTG).
   8497..9085    -  rep_origin     ori: high-copy-number ColE1/pMB1/pBR322/pUC origin of replication
   9256..10116   -  CDS            AmpR: β-lactamase; bla; confers resistance to ampicillin, carbenicillin, and related antibiotics
  10117..10221   -  promoter       AmpR promoter: bla
  10316..35      +  CDS            rop (fragment) (across the origin): Rop protein, which maintains plasmids at low copy number; rop
>Addgene plasmid #227339 | ppG-ple12 | addgene full sequence | sequence record 458622 | Addgene NGS Result
TCGCGCGTTTCGGTGATGACGGTGAAAACCTCTGACACATGCAGCTCCCGGAGACGGTCACAGCTTGTCT
GTAAGCGGATGCCGGGAGCAGACAAGCCCGTCAGGGCGCGTCAGCGGGTGTTGGCGGGTGTCGGGGCTGG
CTTAACTATGCGGCATCAGAGCAGATTGTACTGAGAGTGCACCATATGCGGTGTGAAATACCGCACAGAT
GCGTAAGGAGAAAATACCGCATCAGGCGCCATTCGCCATTCAGGCTGCGCAACTGTTGGGAAGGGCGATC
GGTGCGGGCCTCTTCGCTATTACGCCAGCTGGCGAAAGGGGGATGTGCTGCAAGGCGATTAAGTTGGGTA
ACGCCAGGGTTTTCCCAGTCACGACGTTGTAAAACGACGGCCAGTGAATTCGAGCTCGGTACCCAATCCT
GCCTACCTAACATGGGATTTAGTCATTCCTTTTGGCATCAAAGCAAGGCGCCACAATCGTTGAGGTAAGA
ATGATCTGCCAATATGTGAGCGAGTGCGGCTGACAACTATGATAGTTTGGTAATACAACATCTCACGAAT
CGTACCTTGCATGTGCACTAAAGTTTAGTCAGATGTACAGTTAACAAGAGATCTCGTGCCCGTCATATAC
CATGACTTTTCTCTGAGCGAGTCAGGGACTGATATCCCTATTCATGACTTAAATCTTGATCAGGTCAGTA
TCTTTGAGATTGATTTGAACTGATTCTCACCCATCAAAGTTCATGCACGCAAGCAATATCCAGTCGCCAC
GAGGGGATCCCGTATCTGTGCTTGGGAAAGCGAATGCACAGCCTATATCCACTCAGGTTACTTCGACTAA
GCCACGATCTCGATCATTAACTAAAGACCACGAGAGGGGAACTAGGGAAATCCGTGATAGAATGAAGTAT
ACAGTTGATTTTGTCAGCAAGGGATTCAAACCTAATACCAGAGGTGACTTTATCCAAGATTCCTTCACGA
CACTGGAAGAACTGCTTGAAGAGCTGCCTGAGTCAATCAGCTTCAATATCGAGATAAGTAGGTTATATGC
TGCCACTGGTGGTTCTCCACTTGCGGGAGACAAAGCTAACAACGTCCCAATGAAGAGTACCCCAGGCTTC
ATGAAGCTATAGAAGCAGGTGTAGCACCAGTGGCTATTGAAATCAACACCTTCATCGACAAAGCGCTTGA
GAGACTCTTTTCTTACGGCAACAAAAAACGGACCATTATCCTATCCTCATTTACTCCCGAGATCTGCATT
TTATTGGCCATCAAACAACAGACGTACCCTGTGATGTTCATCACTAATGCCGGCAAGCCTCCAGTTACGG
ATCGAGAGATGAGGGCTGCCAGCATACAGTCCGCTGTTCGATTTGCCAAGAGGTGGAATTTATCTGGCCT
TGTCTTTGCATCTGAGGCGCTGGTAATGTGCCCCAGGCTTGTCAGATATGTTCAACGATCAGGATTGATC
TGTGGATCCTATGGATCTCAGAACAATATACCAGAAAATGCGAAGGTAAGTGCTTCTATATTGATCCTTA
GTGCTTTCAAACTGTGATGTAGAAGTTGCTCGGTAGCTGATTAAATATTCTAGACCCAAGCCGCTGCTGG
AATTGACATTATTATGGCCGATAGGGTTGGGCTTATTGCTATGTCCCTGAAAGGATATCAAAAGCAGGCA
AAAAGCCAGGCATAATCCCCGCGTGGACGGTACCCTAAGGATAGGCCCTAATCTTATCTACATGTGACTG
CATCGATGTGTTTGGTCAAAATGAGGCATGTGGCTCACCCCACAGGCGGAGAAACGTGTGGCTAGTGCAT
GACAGTCCCCTCCATAGATTCAATTTAATTTTTCGCGGCAATTGTCGTGCAGTTTGTATCTACATTTCAT
TCCATATATCAAGAGTTAGTAGTTGGACATCCTGATTATTTTGTCTAATTACTGAAAACTCGAAGTACTA
ACCTACTAATAAGCCAGTTTCAACCACTAAGTGCTCATTTATACAATATTTGCAGAACCCCGCGCTACCC
CTCCATCGCCAACCCCAATTGTGAGCGGATAACAATTTCACACAGGAAACAGCTATGACCATGATTACGA
TATCATGGTGTTTTGATCATTTTAAATTTTTATATGGCGGGTGGTGGGCAACTCGCTTGCGCGGGCAACT
CGCTTACCGATTACGTTAGGGCTGATATTTACGTAAAAATCGTCAAGGGATGCAAGACCAAAGTAGTAAA
ACCCCGGAGTCAACAGCATCCAAGCCCAAGTCCTTCACGGAGAAACCCCAGCGTCCACATCACGAGCGAA
GGACCACCTCTAGGCATCGGACGCACCATCCAATTAGAAGCAGCAAAGCGAAACAGCCCAAGAAAAAGGT
CGGCCCGTCGGCCTTTTCTGCAACGCTGATCACGGGCAGCGATCCAACCAACACCCTCCAGAGTGACTAG
GGGCGGAAATTTAAAGGGATTAATTTCCACTCAACCACAAATCACAGTCGTCCCCGGTATTGTCCTGCAG
AATGCAATTTAAACTCTTCTGCGAATCGCTTGGATTCCCCGCCCCTGGCCGTAGAGCTTAAAGTATGTCC
CTTGTCGATGCGATGTATCACAACATATAAATACTAGCAAGGGATGCCATGCTTGGAGGATAGCAACCGA
CAACATCACATCAAGCTCTCCCTTCTCTGAACAATAAACCCCACAGCAAGCTCCGAATTCGAGCTCGATG
GCACCGTCTAATACAGAACGTGCTCTACCGGTCCTTGCAATATGGGCCGCTATAGGCTTGGCCTACTGGA
TAGACTCTCAAAAGAAGAAAAAGCACCACTTGCCGCCTGGGCCGAAGAAGCTTCCAATCATTGGCAATGT
TATGGACCTACCAGCGAAAATCGAATGGGAAACCTACGCTCGCTGGGGTAAAGAATACAATTCAGACATC
ATTCAAGTTAGCGCTGTCGGAACCTCCATCGTGATTCTGAATTCAGCCAATGCTGCCAATGATTTGTTAC
TGAAGAGGTCGGCGATTTACTCGAGCAGGCCACACAGCACAATGCACCACGAACTGTCAGGATGGGGTTT
TACGTGGGCGTTGATGCCATACGGCGAGTCGTGGCGGGCTGGTCGAAGAAGCTTCACCAAGCACTTCAAC
TCTTCAAATCCTGGAATAAACCAACCTCGCGAGTTGCGATACGTGAAACGCTTCCTCAAGCAACTTTACG
AGAAGCCCAACGATGTTCTCGACCATGTACGGAATCTGGTCGGCTCTACGACGCTTTCTATGACCTATGG
GCTCGAGACGGAACCCTACAACGATCCCTACGTTGAACTGGTTGAGAAAGCCGTCCTTGCAGCGTCTGAG
ATCATGACCTCTGGAGCCTTTCTCGTCGATATCATCCCCGCGATGAAACACATTCCTCCATGGGTCCCAG
GGACTATCTTCCACCAGAAGGCTGCTTTAATGCGAGGACATGCATACTATGTTCGTGAGCAGCCTTTCAA
AGTTGCCCAGGAGATGATAAAAACCGGCGACTATGAGCCCTCCTTTGTCTCCGATGCCCTTCGAGATCTT
GAGAACTCGGAAACCCCAGAGGAAGATCTGGAACACCTCAAGGATGTCGCTGGTCAAGTCTACATCGCTG
GCGCTGATACGACTGCATCCGCTCTGGGTACCTTCTTCCTTGCCATGGTCTGCTTCCCGGAAGTGCAGAA
GAAAGCGCAACAAGAGCTTGATAGTGTTCTCAACGGAAGGCTGCCCGAGCACGCTGACTTCCCGTCTTTC
CCATATCTCAACGCAGTGATCAAGGAGGTTTACCGCTGGAGACCTGTGACTCCTATGGGCGTACCTCATC
AAACTATCGCAGATGACGTTTATAGGGACTACCATATCCCTAAGGGATCCATCGTGTTCGCTAACCAATG
GGCCATGTCCAACGACGAGAATGATTATCCCCAGCCCGGCGAATTCCGGCCTGAGCGATACTTGACTGAA
GACGGCAAGCCTAACAAAGCTGTCAGAGACCCCTTCGATATTGCGTTCGGCTTCGGCAGAAGAATTTGTG
CTGGTCGTTATCTTGCTCATTCCACAATCACCTTGGCCGCTGCTTCTGTTTTATCTCTCTTTGATCTCTT
AAAAGCGGTTGACGAAAATGGCAAGGAGATCGAGCCTACCAGAGAATATCATCAGGCTATGATATCACGT
CCACTAGAGTTCCCGTGTCGTATCAAGCCAAGAAATAAAGAAGCTGAGGAGGTCATCCGTGCCTGCCCGT
TGACGTTCACAAAGCCTACCAGCGCTTAGCCGGGGATCTGTAGTAGCTCGTGAAGGGTGGAGAGTATATG
ATGGTACTGCTATTCAATCTGGCATTGGACAGTGAGTTTGAGTTTGATGTACAGTTGGAGTCGTTACTGC
TGTCATCCCCTTATACTCTTCGATTGTTTTTCGAACCCTAACGCCAAGCACGCTAGTCTATTATAGGAAA
GGATCCCAGGAAACAGCTATGACCATGATTACGATATCATGGTGTTTTGATCATTTTAAATTTTTATATG
GCGGGTGGTGGGCAACTCGCTTGCGCGGGCAACTCGCTTACCGATTACGTTAGGGCTGATATTTACGTAA
AAATCGTCAAGGGATGCAAGACCAAAGTAGTAAAACCCCGGAGTCAACAGCATCCAAGCCCAAGTCCTTC
ACGGAGAAACCCCAGCGTCCACATCACGAGCGAAGGACCACCTCTAGGCATCGGACGCACCATCCAATTA
GAAGCAGCAAAGCGAAACAGCCCAAGAAAAAGGTCGGCCCGTCGGCCTTTTCTGCAACGCTGATCACGGG
CAGCGATCCAACCAACACCCTCCAGAGTGACTAGGGGCGGAAATTTAAAGGGATTAATTTCCACTCAACC
ACAAATCACAGTCGTCCCCGGTATTGTCCTGCAGAATGCAATTTAAACTCTTCTGCGAATCGCTTGGATT
CCCCGCCCCTGGCCGTAGAGCTTAAAGTATGTCCCTTGTCGATGCGATGTATCACAACATATAAATACTA
GCAAGGGATGCCATGCTTGGAGGATAGCAACCGACAACATCACATCAAGCTCTCCCTTCTCTGAACAATA
AACCCCACAGCAAGCTCCGAATTCGAATCGATTTGAGCTAGCGGCCGCACTAGATGAAGCCCTTCTCACC
AGAACTACTTGTCCTATCCTTCATCTTATTGGTTCTTTCTTGTGCCATCCGGCCTGCTAAAGGACGATGG
ATCCTTTGGGTCATCATCGTTGCACTCAACACGTACCTCACCATGACCACGACCGGCGATTCGACCTTGG
ACTATGACATCGCCAATAACCTCTTCGTTATCACTCTCACCGCTACGGATTACATTCTCTTGACCGATGT
CCAGAGAGAGTTGCAATTCCGCAACCAAAAAGGTGTCGAGCAAGCCTCGTTGCTTGAACGCATCAAGTGG
GCGACATGGCTCGTGCAAAGTCGGCGTGGAGTGGGCTGGAATTGGGAGCCGAAGATTTTCGTCCATAGGT
TCTCCCCGAAGACTTCACGTCTTTCATTCCTTCTCCAGCAACTTGTCACAGGTGCTCGGCATTACCTCAT
TTGCGATTTAGTTTCGCTGTACAGCCGAAGTCCGGTCGCATTCGCTGAGCCCCTTGCTTCTCGCCCTTTG
ATCTGGCGGTGTGCAGATATTGCCGCATGGCTCCTGTTTACCACCAACCAAGTATCAATTCTTCTTACGG
CATTGAGTCTCATGCAGGTTCTCTCTGGGTACTCCGAGCCGCAGGACTGGGTTCCCGTGTTTGGCCGCTG
GAGAGATGCATACACCGTTCGGCGGTTCTGGGGTCGATCGTGGCATCAGTTAGTTCGCAGGTGTCTATCA
TCCCCCGGAAAATACCTTTCTACGAAGGTTCTAGGCCTGAAACCCGGTTCTAACCCCGCGCTTTACGTAC
AACTGTACGCTGCCTTCTTCCTTTCGGGAGTTTTGCACGCAATTGGGGACTTCAAGGTTCACGAGGATTG
GTACAAGGCCGGCACCATGGAGTTCTTCTGCGTTCAAGCGGTGATTATACAGATGGAGGACGGCGTTCTG
TGGGTTGGGAGGAAGCTTGGTATTAAGGAGACCTGGTATTGGAGGGCCCTCGGACATCTTTGGACCGTGG
CGTGGTTCGTCTATAGCTGCCCGAATTGGCTAGGGGCAACTATCTCAGGAAGGGGCAAGGCCTCTATGGC
GTTGGAAAGTAGTCTCGTCCTTGGTCTTTACCGGGGAGAATGGCACCCTCCTCGCGTAGCACAATAGCTA
GTGACCCGGGTAGTCGTACCCGATGATGAAACATAATGGACAAGTTGGTGAAAGGTTGGGCCAGAGGTTG
GACGGTCGTGAGGGTTATATTGGGGACGGTGAATATATATAGGAACATCGTTCCTTATAGTGCGGATGGT
GTGGTAAGTATAGACTTTGGATGAAATTCGTTTTTGGATAATTGTGTCAGTATATGATTTGGTGTGGTCT
TTTCGTTTGATTTTAGCATAGGTGTTATGGGACGTTAAGACTCTTCCACCAAGAATAAATGTATTCTTGT
ATACTACAAAAGTACCAAAATACTCCAATGAGGAGTCTCGGTTAGGATAACTAACCAGAACGGCGGGCAA
TCTCCAACATAGACGAGAATTTGTACCGGAGTGTCTGAAGGTGCAGCTGGAGATTGGTCTATTTTCTTAG
AGTGGGGTATCACTAATGTACAGTCGGTCACTATCGTACAAACAATCACAATTATATACAAGATTTCCCA
CCACCCCCTACTCTAACACGGCACAATTATCCATCGAGTCAGAGCCTAGCCACCATTTGGTGCTCTCGTA
GAGACCAAAGTATAATCCTGATCCGACAGCGGCCATAAACGTGTTGATAGCACACCCTCGGAATAGTCCT
CTCGGGCCATCTGTTCGTACAATCTCCCGTACGGTATTGATCATCCTTTTCTTCTGAGGTGCAGTTGTAT
CTGCAGCATCGAGCATGATTCGTGTCCGGACCATATCCATGGGTGCTGTCAAGACACTAGCTATACCGCC
CGAGACCGCAGCACTTATTGCGGCTGTCGCTGCAGCCTCTCCGATTGTCGAATGGGCCTCTTTCTTTCCA
TACTCTCTTGGTCTTTCTAGCACCTTCTCTCGATCTCCGAATCTATATTCAAAAATTCGATACCGAAAAG
ACTCGTACAGAGGCATCTGAATCGCCGACACTGGCAAGCTATGCGCCACAAGAGCCGGGTATCCGCTCCA
AAGCTGTCTAGGGTTGATAAACTTCTTGAAAGCTAGCCGTGTCGCTTTCTGGGCTACACCACCTACCCTT
CCCCCAGCTACAGGTGCTGATGCGTCTGGATGGTGTGATTGGATCATCTGCGCGTTGTGTTTTAATGCAT
CAGCCGGAGCAAAGACTCCGCAAGCAGCAAGATCCGCAACGGAGGCTGCGCAAAAATCGGAAAAGAGCCG
AGCTGAGCTAGACTCATGCGTTCCAAGTTTTTGATGTATGACTTGGAGTCCTGACTGTGCATACTCGTAT
GTGATGAAGAATGCGCCCGCTTTGACCCGTTATTTTTTGCTCAATGAATATGAGTTGGGTAAGGATAATG
TTGGGTATCACCAACCTGTGGGAAATGAGGCAGCGGTTACGCTCGCGATACCTTGGTAAAGGCCGCGGAA
TATCCCTGGGTGTCTCCATATGCTGGTTCCTGTGTTGGTTCTCAGGAACTGCGAATATTCGCGAGACTGA
ATGCGGGTTTTGATCGTATCTAAGGGATATGTGAATAGATCTAGTGAGAGGGATGCGGTTGTGCTTGCCT
AGTTCCCTCAGGTTAATGTATGCTGTTTGTCCAAGGGGGTTAGAAAATATACCAGCAATATACTAAGTGG
CTCGGCGGCCATATTATTTGTCGATAGAGGCGGGAGGACGAGGATGTTCAATCGTGGATTTTGTAACCGT
CCTGGCACACATCACCTTACAAGGCTTTGAGTTTTCGTTCTATAATTTGAGACAGGTCACAGTCGGGGAT
CCTCTAGAGTCGACCTGCAGGCATGCAAGCTTGGCGTAATCATGGTCATAGCTGTTTCCTGTGTGAAATT
GTTATCCGCTCACAATTCCACACAACATACGAGCCGGAAGCATAAAGTGTAAAGCCTGGGGTGCCTAATG
AGTGAGCTAACTCACATTAATTGCGTTGCGCTCACTGCCCGCTTTCCAGTCGGGAAACCTGTCGTGCCAG
CTGCATTAATGAATCGGCCAACGCGCGGGGAGAGGCGGTTTGCGTATTGGGCGCTCTTCCGCTTCCTCGC
TCACTGACTCGCTGCGCTCGGTCGTTCGGCTGCGGCGAGCGGTATCAGCTCACTCAAAGGCGGTAATACG
GTTATCCACAGAATCAGGGGATAACGCAGGAAAGAACATGTGAGCAAAAGGCCAGCAAAAGGCCAGGAAC
CGTAAAAAGGCCGCGTTGCTGGCGTTTTTCCATAGGCTCCGCCCCCCTGACGAGCATCACAAAAATCGAC
GCTCAAGTCAGAGGTGGCGAAACCCGACAGGACTATAAAGATACCAGGCGTTTCCCCCTGGAAGCTCCCT
CGTGCGCTCTCCTGTTCCGACCCTGCCGCTTACCGGATACCTGTCCGCCTTTCTCCCTTCGGGAAGCGTG
GCGCTTTCTCATAGCTCACGCTGTAGGTATCTCAGTTCGGTGTAGGTCGTTCGCTCCAAGCTGGGCTGTG
TGCACGAACCCCCCGTTCAGCCCGACCGCTGCGCCTTATCCGGTAACTATCGTCTTGAGTCCAACCCGGT
AAGACACGACTTATCGCCACTGGCAGCAGCCACTGGTAACAGGATTAGCAGAGCGAGGTATGTAGGCGGT
GCTACAGAGTTCTTGAAGTGGTGGCCTAACTACGGCTACACTAGAAGAACAGTATTTGGTATCTGCGCTC
TGCTGAAGCCAGTTACCTTCGGAAAAAGAGTTGGTAGCTCTTGATCCGGCAAACAAACCACCGCTGGTAG
CGGTGGTTTTTTTGTTTGCAAGCAGCAGATTACGCGCAGAAAAAAAGGATCTCAAGAAGATCCTTTGATC
TTTTCTACGGGGTCTGACGCTCAGTGGAACGAAAACTCACGTTAAGGGATTTTGGTCATGAGATTATCAA
AAAGGATCTTCACCTAGATCCTTTTAAATTAAAAATGAAGTTTTAAATCAATCTAAAGTATATATGAGTA
AACTTGGTCTGACAGTTACCAATGCTTAATCAGTGAGGCACCTATCTCAGCGATCTGTCTATTTCGTTCA
TCCATAGTTGCCTGACTCCCCGTCGTGTAGATAACTACGATACGGGAGGGCTTACCATCTGGCCCCAGTG
CTGCAATGATACCGCGAGACCCACGCTCACCGGCTCCAGATTTATCAGCAATAAACCAGCCAGCCGGAAG
GGCCGAGCGCAGAAGTGGTCCTGCAACTTTATCCGCCTCCATCCAGTCTATTAATTGTTGCCGGGAAGCT
AGAGTAAGTAGTTCGCCAGTTAATAGTTTGCGCAACGTTGTTGCCATTGCTACAGGCATCGTGGTGTCAC
GCTCGTCGTTTGGTATGGCTTCATTCAGCTCCGGTTCCCAACGATCAAGGCGAGTTACATGATCCCCCAT
GTTGTGCAAAAAAGCGGTTAGCTCCTTCGGTCCTCCGATCGTTGTCAGAAGTAAGTTGGCCGCAGTGTTA
TCACTCATGGTTATGGCAGCACTGCATAATTCTCTTACTGTCATGCCATCCGTAAGATGCTTTTCTGTGA
CTGGTGAGTACTCAACCAAGTCATTCTGAGAATAGTGTATGCGGCGACCGAGTTGCTCTTGCCCGGCGTC
AATACGGGATAATACCGCGCCACATAGCAGAACTTTAAAAGTGCTCATCATTGGAAAACGTTCTTCGGGG
CGAAAACTCTCAAGGATCTTACCGCTGTTGAGATCCAGTTCGATGTAACCCACTCGTGCACCCAACTGAT
CTTCAGCATCTTTTACTTTCACCAGCGTTTCTGGGTGAGCAAAAACAGGAAGGCAAAATGCCGCAAAAAA
GGGAATAAGGGCGACACGGAAATGTTGAATACTCATACTCTTCCTTTTTCAATATTATTGAAGCATTTAT
CAGGGTTATTGTCTCATGAGCGGATACATATTTGAATGTATTTAGAAAAATAAACAAATAGGGGTTCCGC
GCACATTTCCCCGAAAAGTGCCACCTGACGTCTAAGAAACCATTATTATCATGACATTAACCTATAAAAA
TAGGCGTATCACGAGGCCCTTTCGTC
